LOCUS       Exported 5153 bp ds-DNA circular SYN 25-MAY-2021
DEFINITION  IFN-beta promoter driving luciferase. Use in IFN reporter assay..
ACCESSION   .
VERSION     .
KEYWORDS    IFN-Beta_pGL3
SOURCE      synthetic DNA construct
  ORGANISM  synthetic DNA construct
REFERENCE   1 (bases 1 to 5153)
  AUTHORS   Gentili M, Kowal J, Tkach M, Satoh T, Lahaye X, Conrad C, Boyron M,
            Lombard B, Durand S, Kroemer G, Loew D, Dalod M, Thery C, Manel N
  TITLE     Transmission of innate immune signaling by packaging of cGAMP in
            viral particles.
  JOURNAL   Science. 2015 Sep 11;349(6253):1232-6. doi: 10.1126/science.aab3628.
            Epub 2015 Jul 30.
  PUBMED    26229115
REFERENCE   2 (bases 1 to 5153)
  AUTHORS   .
  TITLE     Direct Submission
  JOURNAL   Exported May 25, 2021 from SnapGene Server 1.1.58
            http://www.snapgene.com
FEATURES             Location/Qualifiers
     source          1..5153
                     /organism="synthetic DNA construct"
                     /mol_type="other DNA"
     CDS             660..2312
                     /codon_start=1
                     /gene="luc+"
                     /product="firefly luciferase"
                     /label=luciferase
                     /note="enhanced luc+ version of the luciferase gene"
                     /translation="MEDAKNIKKGPAPFYPLEDGTAGEQLHKAMKRYALVPGTIAFTDA
                     HIEVDITYAEYFEMSVRLAEAMKRYGLNTNHRIVVCSENSLQFFMPVLGALFIGVAVAP
                     ANDIYNERELLNSMGISQPTVVFVSKKGLQKILNVQKKLPIIQKIIIMDSKTDYQGFQS
                     MYTFVTSHLPPGFNEYDFVPESFDRDKTIALIMNSSGSTGLPKGVALPHRTACVRFSHA
                     RDPIFGNQIIPDTAILSVVPFHHGFGMFTTLGYLICGFRVVLMYRFEEELFLRSLQDYK
                     IQSALLVPTLFSFFAKSTLIDKYDLSNLHEIASGGAPLSKEVGEAVAKRFHLPGIRQGY
                     GLTETTSAILITPEGDDKPGAVGKVVPFFEAKVVDLDTGKTLGVNQRGELCVRGPMIMS
                     GYVNNPEATNALIDKDGWLHSGDIAYWDEDEHFFIVDRLKSLIKYKGYQVAPAELESIL
                     LQHPNIFDAGVAGLPDDDAGELPAAVVVLEHGKTMTEKEIVDYVASQVTTAKKLRGGVV
                     FVDEVPKGLTGKLDARKIREILIKAKKGGKIAV"
     primer_bind     complement(726..744)
                     /label=LucNrev
                     /note="Firefly luciferase, reverse primer"
     polyA_signal    2353..2474
                     /label=SV40 poly(A) signal
                     /note="SV40 polyadenylation signal"
     primer_bind     complement(2364..2383)
                     /label=EBV-rev
                     /note="SV40 polyA terminator, reverse primer"
     primer_bind     2418..2437
                     /label=SV40pA-R
                     /note="SV40 polyA, reverse primer"
     primer_bind     complement(2722..2739)
                     /label=L4440
                     /note="L4440 vector, forward primer"
     rep_origin      complement(2893..3481)
                     /direction=LEFT
                     /label=ori
                     /note="high-copy-number ColE1/pMB1/pBR322/pUC origin of
                     replication"
     primer_bind     complement(2973..2992)
                     /label=pBR322ori-F
                     /note="pBR322 origin, forward primer"
     CDS             complement(3652..4512)
                     /codon_start=1
                     /gene="bla"
                     /product="beta-lactamase"
                     /label=AmpR
                     /note="confers resistance to ampicillin, carbenicillin, and
                     related antibiotics"
                     /translation="MSIQHFRVALIPFFAAFCLPVFAHPETLVKVKDAEDQLGARVGYI
                     ELDLNSGKILESFRPEERFPMMSTFKVLLCGAVLSRIDAGQEQLGRRIHYSQNDLVEYS
                     PVTEKHLTDGMTVRELCSAAITMSDNTAANLLLTTIGGPKELTAFLHNMGDHVTRLDRW
                     EPELNEAIPNDERDTTMPVAMATTLRKLLTGELLTLASRQQLIDWMEADKVAGPLLRSA
                     LPAGWFIADKSGAGERGSRGIIAALGPDGKPSRIVVIYTTGSQATMDERNRQIAEIGAS
                     LIKHW"
     primer_bind     4275..4294
                     /label=Amp-R
                     /note="Ampicillin resistance gene, reverse primer"
     promoter        complement(4513..4617)
                     /gene="bla"
                     /label=AmpR promoter
     rep_origin      4644..5099
                     /direction=RIGHT
                     /label=f1 ori
                     /note="f1 bacteriophage origin of replication; arrow
                     indicates direction of (+) strand synthesis"
     primer_bind     complement(4731..4750)
                     /label=F1ori-R
                     /note="F1 origin, reverse primer"
     primer_bind     4941..4962
                     /label=F1ori-F
                     /note="F1 origin, forward primer"
ORIGIN
        1 cttcgctatt acgccagaat tctcaggtcg tttgctttcc tttgctttct cccaagtctt
       61 gttttacaat ttgctttagt cattcactga aattttaaaa aacattagaa aacctcacag
      121 tttgtaaatc tttttcccta ttatatatat cataagatag gagcttaaat aaagagtttt
      181 agaaactact aaaatgtaaa tgacatagga aaactgaaag ggagaagtga aagtgggaaa
      241 ttcctctgaa tagagagagg accatctcat ataaataggc catacccatg gagaaaggac
      301 attctaactg caacctttcg aattctcagg tcgtttgctt tcctttgctt tctcccaagt
      361 cttgttttac aatttgcttt agtcattcac tgaaatttta aaaaacatta gaaaacctca
      421 cagtttgtaa atctttttcc ctattatata tatcataaga taggagctta aataaagagt
      481 tttagaaact actaaaatgt aaatgacata ggaaaactga aagggagaag tgaaagtggg
      541 aaattcctct gaatagagag aggaccatct catataaata ggccataccc atggagaaag
      601 gacattctaa ctgcaacctt tcgctagccc gggctcgaga tctgcgatct aagtaagcta
      661 tggaagacgc caaaaacata aagaaaggcc cggcgccatt ctatccgctg gaagatggaa
      721 ccgctggaga gcaactgcat aaggctatga agagatacgc cctggttcct ggaacaattg
      781 cttttacaga tgcacatatc gaggtggaca tcacttacgc tgagtacttc gaaatgtccg
      841 ttcggttggc agaagctatg aaacgatatg ggctgaatac aaatcacaga atcgtcgtat
      901 gcagtgaaaa ctctcttcaa ttctttatgc cggtgttggg cgcgttattt atcggagttg
      961 cagttgcgcc cgcgaacgac atttataatg aacgtgaatt gctcaacagt atgggcattt
     1021 cgcagcctac cgtggtgttc gtttccaaaa aggggttgca aaaaattttg aacgtgcaaa
     1081 aaaagctccc aatcatccaa aaaattatta tcatggattc taaaacggat taccagggat
     1141 ttcagtcgat gtacacgttc gtcacatctc atctacctcc cggttttaat gaatacgatt
     1201 ttgtgccaga gtccttcgat agggacaaga caattgcact gatcatgaac tcctctggat
     1261 ctactggtct gcctaaaggt gtcgctctgc ctcatagaac tgcctgcgtg agattctcgc
     1321 atgccagaga tcctattttt ggcaatcaaa tcattccgga tactgcgatt ttaagtgttg
     1381 ttccattcca tcacggtttt ggaatgttta ctacactcgg atatttgata tgtggatttc
     1441 gagtcgtctt aatgtataga tttgaagaag agctgtttct gaggagcctt caggattaca
     1501 agattcaaag tgcgctgctg gtgccaaccc tattctcctt cttcgccaaa agcactctga
     1561 ttgacaaata cgatttatct aatttacacg aaattgcttc tggtggcgct cccctctcta
     1621 aggaagtcgg ggaagcggtt gccaagaggt tccatctgcc aggtatcagg caaggatatg
     1681 ggctcactga gactacatca gctattctga ttacacccga gggggatgat aaaccgggcg
     1741 cggtcggtaa agttgttcca ttttttgaag cgaaggttgt ggatctggat accgggaaaa
     1801 cgctgggcgt taatcaaaga ggcgaactgt gtgtgagagg tcctatgatt atgtccggtt
     1861 atgtaaacaa tccggaagcg accaacgcct tgattgacaa ggatggatgg ctacattctg
     1921 gagacatagc ttactgggac gaagacgaac acttcttcat cgttgaccgc ctgaagtctc
     1981 tgattaagta caaaggctat caggtggctc ccgctgaatt ggaatccatc ttgctccaac
     2041 accccaacat cttcgacgca ggtgtcgcag gtcttcccga cgatgacgcc ggtgaacttc
     2101 ccgccgccgt tgttgttttg gagcacggaa agacgatgac ggaaaaagag atcgtggatt
     2161 acgtcgccag tcaagtaaca accgcgaaaa agttgcgcgg aggagttgtg tttgtggacg
     2221 aagtaccgaa aggtcttacc ggaaaactcg acgcaagaaa aatcagagag atcctcataa
     2281 aggccaagaa gggcggaaag atcgccgtgt aattctagag tcggggcggc cggccgcttc
     2341 gagcagacat gataagatac attgatgagt ttggacaaac cacaactaga atgcagtgaa
     2401 aaaaatgctt tatttgtgaa atttgtgatg ctattgcttt atttgtaacc attataagct
     2461 gcaataaaca agttaacaac aacaattgca ttcattttat gtttcaggtt cagggggagg
     2521 tgtgggaggt tttttaaagc aagtaaaacc tctacaaatg tggtaaaatc gataaggatc
     2581 cgtcgaccga tgcccttgag agccttcaac ccagtcagct ccttccggtg ggcgcggggc
     2641 atgactatcg tcgccgcact tatgactgtc ttctttatca tgcaactcgt aggacaggtg
     2701 ccggcagcgc tcttccgctt cctcgctcac tgactcgctg cgctcggtcg ttcggctgcg
     2761 gcgagcggta tcagctcact caaaggcggt aatacggtta tccacagaat caggggataa
     2821 cgcaggaaag aacatgtgag caaaaggcca gcaaaaggcc aggaaccgta aaaaggccgc
     2881 gttgctggcg tttttccata ggctccgccc ccctgacgag catcacaaaa atcgacgctc
     2941 aagtcagagg tggcgaaacc cgacaggact ataaagatac caggcgtttc cccctggaag
     3001 ctccctcgtg cgctctcctg ttccgaccct gccgcttacc ggatacctgt ccgcctttct
     3061 cccttcggga agcgtggcgc tttctcatag ctcacgctgt aggtatctca gttcggtgta
     3121 ggtcgttcgc tccaagctgg gctgtgtgca cgaacccccc gttcagcccg accgctgcgc
     3181 cttatccggt aactatcgtc ttgagtccaa cccggtaaga cacgacttat cgccactggc
     3241 agcagccact ggtaacagga ttagcagagc gaggtatgta ggcggtgcta cagagttctt
     3301 gaagtggtgg cctaactacg gctacactag aagaacagta tttggtatct gcgctctgct
     3361 gaagccagtt accttcggaa aaagagttgg tagctcttga tccggcaaac aaaccaccgc
     3421 tggtagcggt ggtttttttg tttgcaagca gcagattacg cgcagaaaaa aaggatctca
     3481 agaagatcct ttgatctttt ctacggggtc tgacgctcag tggaacgaaa actcacgtta
     3541 agggattttg gtcatgagat tatcaaaaag gatcttcacc tagatccttt taaattaaaa
     3601 atgaagtttt aaatcaatct aaagtatata tgagtaaact tggtctgaca gttaccaatg
     3661 cttaatcagt gaggcaccta tctcagcgat ctgtctattt cgttcatcca tagttgcctg
     3721 actccccgtc gtgtagataa ctacgatacg ggagggctta ccatctggcc ccagtgctgc
     3781 aatgataccg cgagacccac gctcaccggc tccagattta tcagcaataa accagccagc
     3841 cggaagggcc gagcgcagaa gtggtcctgc aactttatcc gcctccatcc agtctattaa
     3901 ttgttgccgg gaagctagag taagtagttc gccagttaat agtttgcgca acgttgttgc
     3961 cattgctaca ggcatcgtgg tgtcacgctc gtcgtttggt atggcttcat tcagctccgg
     4021 ttcccaacga tcaaggcgag ttacatgatc ccccatgttg tgcaaaaaag cggttagctc
     4081 cttcggtcct ccgatcgttg tcagaagtaa gttggccgca gtgttatcac tcatggttat
     4141 ggcagcactg cataattctc ttactgtcat gccatccgta agatgctttt ctgtgactgg
     4201 tgagtactca accaagtcat tctgagaata gtgtatgcgg cgaccgagtt gctcttgccc
     4261 ggcgtcaata cgggataata ccgcgccaca tagcagaact ttaaaagtgc tcatcattgg
     4321 aaaacgttct tcggggcgaa aactctcaag gatcttaccg ctgttgagat ccagttcgat
     4381 gtaacccact cgtgcaccca actgatcttc agcatctttt actttcacca gcgtttctgg
     4441 gtgagcaaaa acaggaaggc aaaatgccgc aaaaaaggga ataagggcga cacggaaatg
     4501 ttgaatactc atactcttcc tttttcaata ttattgaagc atttatcagg gttattgtct
     4561 catgagcgga tacatatttg aatgtattta gaaaaataaa caaatagggg ttccgcgcac
     4621 atttccccga aaagtgccac ctgnnnnnnn nnnnnnnnnn nnnnnnnnnn nnnnnnnnnn
     4681 nnnnnnnnnn nnnnnnnnnn nnnnnnnnnn nnnnnnnnnn nnnnnnnnnn nnnnnnnnnn
     4741 nnnnnnnnnn nnnnnnnnnn nnnnnnncnn nnnnnnnnnn nnnnnnnnnn nnnnnnnnnn
     4801 nnnnnnnnnn nnnnnnnnnn nnnnnnnnnn nnnnnnnnnn nnnnnnnnnn nnnnnnnnna
     4861 nnnnnnnnnn nnnnnnnnnn nnnnnnnnnn nnnnnnnnnn nnnnnnnnnc ctttgacgtt
     4921 ggagtccacg ttctttaata gtggactctt gttccaaact ggaacaacac tcaaccctat
     4981 ctcggtctat tcttttgatt tataagggat tttgccgatt tcggcctatt ggttaaaaaa
     5041 tgagctgatt taacaaaaat ttaacgcgaa ttttaacaaa atattaacgc ttacaatttg
     5101 ccattcgcca ttcaggctgc gcaactgttg ggaagggcga tcggtgcggg cct
//
